>Addgene plasmid #117388 | pXS-mPlum | addgene full sequence | sequence record 230628 | Addgene NGS Result
GATCTAAAACACTAGGCCCCGTCAGGATGGCCTTCTGCTTAATTTGATGCCTGGCAGTTTATGGCGGGCG
TCCTGCCCGCCACCCTCCGGGCCGTTGCTTCGCAACGTTCAAATCCGCTCCCGGCGGATTTGTCCTACTC
AGGAGAGCGTTCACCGACAAACAACAGATAAAACGAAAGGCCCAGTCTTTCGACTGAGCCTTTCGTTTTA
TTTGATGCCTGGCAGTTCCCTACTCTCGCATGGGGAGACCCCACACTACCATCGGCGCTACGGCGTTTCA
CTTCTGAGTTCGGCATGGGGTCAGGTGGGACCACCGCGCTACTGCCGCCAGGCAAATTCTGTTTTATCAG
ACCGCTTCTGCGTTCTGATTTAATCTGTATCAGGCTGAAAATCTTCTCTCATCCGCCAAAACAGCCAAGC
TGGATCTGGCAAATCGCTGAATATTCCTTTTGTCTCCGACCATCAGGCACCTGAGTCGCTGTCTTTTTCG
TGACATTCAGTTCGCTGCGCTCACGGCTCTGGCAGTGAATGGGGGTAAATGGCACTACAGGCGCCTTTTA
TGGATTCATGCAAGGAAACTACCCATAATACAAGAAAAGCCCGTCACGGGCTTCTCAGGGCGTTTTATGG
CGGGTCTGCTATGTGGTGCTATCTGACTTTTTGCTGTTCAGCAGTTCCTGCCCTCTGATTTTCCAGTCTG
ACCACTTCGGATTATCCCGTGACAGGTCATTCAGACTGGCTAATGCACCCAGTAAGGCAGCGGTATCATC
AACAGGCTTACCCGTCTTACTGTCAACCGGATCTAAAACACTAGTTAAGGGATTTTGGTCATGAGATTAT
CAAAAAGGATCTTCACCTAGATCCTTTTAAATTAAAAATGAAGTTTTAAATCAATCTAAAGTATATATGA
GTAAACTTGGTCTGACAGTTACCAATGCTTAATCAGTGAGGCACCTATCTCAGCGATCTGTCTATTTCGT
TCATCCATAGTTGCCTGACTCCCCGTCGTGTAGATAACTACGATACGGGAGGGCTTACCATCTGGCCCCA
GTGCTGCAATGATACCGCGAGACCCACGCTCACCGGCTCCAGATTTATCAGCAATAAACCAGCCAGCCGG
AAGGGCCGAGCGCAGAAGTGGTCCTGCAACTTTATCCGCCTCCATCCAGTCTATTAATTGTTGCCGGGAA
GCTAGAGTAAGTAGTTCGCCAGTTAATAGTTTGCGCAACGTTGTTGCCATTGCTACAGGCATCGTGGTGT
CACGCTCGTCGTTTGGTATGGCTTCATTCAGCTCCGGTTCCCAACGATCAAGGCGAGTTACATGGTCCCC
CATGTTGTGCAAAAAAGCGGTTAGCTCCTTCGGTCCTCCGATCGTTGTCAGAAGTAAGTTGGCCGCAGTG
TTATCACTCATGGTTATGGCAGCACTGCATAATTCTCTTACTGTCATGCCATCCGTAAGATGCTTTTCTG
TGACTGGTGAGTACTCAACCAAGTCATTCTGAGAATAGTGTATGCGGCGACCGAGTTGCTCTTGCCCGGC
GTCAATACGGGATAATACCGCGCCACATAGCAGAACTTTAAAAGTGCTCATCATTGGAAAACGTTCTTCG
GGGCGAAAACTCTCAAGGATCTTACCGCTGTTGAGATCCAGTTCGATGTAACCCACTCGTGCACCCAACT
GATCTTCAGCATCTTTTACTTTCACCAGCGTTTCTGGGTGAGCAAAAACAGGAAGGCAAAATGCCGCAAA
AAAGGGAATAAGGGCGACACGGAAATGTTGAATACTCATACTCTTCCTTTTTCAATATTATTGAAGCATT
TATCAGGGTTATTGTCTCATGAGCGGATACATATTTGAATGTATTTAGAAAAATAAACAAATAGGGGTTC
CGCGCACATTTCCCCGAAAAGTGCCACCTGACGTCTAAGAAACCATTATTATCATGACATTAACCTATAA
AAATAGGCGTATCACGAGGCCCTTTCGTCTTCTAGACAACATCAGCAAGGAGAAAGGGGCTACCGGCGAA
CCAGCAGCCCCTTTATAAAGGCGCTTCAGTAGTCAGACCAGCATCAGTCCTGAAAAGGCGGGCCTGCGCC
CGCCTCCAGGTTGCTACTTACCGGATTCGTAAGCCATGAAAGCCGCCACCTCCCTGTGTCCGTCTCTGTA
ACGAATCTCGCACAGCGATTTTCGTGTCAGATAAGTGAATATCAACAGTGTGAGACACACGATCAACACA
CACCAGACAAGGGAACTTCGTGGTAGTTTCATGGCCTTCTTCTCCTTGCGCAAAGCGCGGTAAGAGGCTA
TCCTGATGTGGACTAGACATAGGGATGCCTCGTGGTGGTTAATGAAAATTAACTTACTACGGGGCTATCT
TCTTTCTGCCACACAACACGGCAACAAACCACCTTCACGTCATGAGGCAGAAAGCCTCAAGCGCCGGGCA
CATCATAGCCCATATACCTGCACGCTGACCACACTCACTTTCCCTGAAAATAATCCGCTCATTCAGACCG
TTCACGGGAAATCCGTGTGATTGTTGCCGCATCACGCTGCCTCCCGGAGTTTGTCTCGAGCACTTTTGTT
ACCCGCCAAACAAAACCCAAAAACAACTCATACCCAACCCAATAAAACACCAAAACAAGACAAATAATCA
TTGATTGATGGTTGAAATGGGGTAAACTTGACAAACAAACCCACTTAAAACCCAAAACATACCCAAACAC
ACACCAAAAAAACACCATAAGGAGTTTTATAAATGTTGGTATTCATTGATGACGGTTCAACAAACATCAA
ACTACAGTAGCAGGAAAGCGACGGAACAATTAAACAGCACATTAGCCCGAACAGCTTCAAACGCGAGTGG
GCAGTCTCTTTTGGTGATAAAAAGGTCTTTAACTACACACTGAACGGCGAACAGTATTCATTTGATCCAA
TCAGCCCGGATGCTGTAGTCACAACCAATATCGCATGGCAATACAGCGACGTTAATGTCGTTGCAGTGCA
TCACGCCTTACTGACCAGTGGTCTGCCGGTAAGCGAAGTGGATATTGTTTGCACACTTCCTCTGACAGAG
TATTACGACAGAAATAACCAACCCAATACGGAAAATATTGAGCGTAAGAAAGCAAACTTCCGGAAAAAAA
TTACATTAAATGGCGGGGATACATTCACAATAAAAGATGTAAAAGTCATGCCTGAATCTATACCGGCAGG
TTATGAAGTTCTACAAGAACTGGATGAGTTAGATTCTTTATTAATTATAGATCTCGGGGGCACCACATTA
GATATTTCTCAGGTAATGGGGAAATTATCGGGGATCAGTAAAATATACGGAGACTCATCTCTTGGTGTCT
CTCTGGTTACATCTGCAGTAAAAGATGCCCTTTCTCTTGCGAGAACAAAAGGAAGTAGCTATCTTGCTGA
CGATATAATCATTCACAGAAAAGATAATAACTATCTGAAGCAACGAATTAATGATGAGAACGAAATATCA
ATAGTCACCGAAGCAATGAATGAAGCACTTCGTAAACTTGAGCAACGTGTATTAAATACGCTCAATGAAT
TTTCTGGTTATACTCATGTTATGGTTATAGGCGGTGGCGCAGAATTAATATGCGATGCAGTAAAAAAACA
CACACAGATTCGTGATGAACGTTTTTTCAAAACCAATAACTCTCAATATGATTTAGTTAACGGTATGTAT
CTCATAGGTAATTAATGATGGACAAGCGCAGAACCATTGCCTTCAAACTAAATCCAGATGTAAATCAAAC
AGATAAAATTGTTTGTGATACACTGGACAGTATCCCGCAAGGGGAACGAAGCCGCCTTAACCGGGCCGCA
CTGACGGCAGGTCTGGCCTTATACAGACAAGATCCCCGGACCCCTTTCCTTTTATGTGAGCTGCTGACGA
AAGAAACCACATTTTCAGATATCGTGAATATATTGAGATCGCTATTTCCAAAAGAGATGGCCGATTTTAA
TTCTTCAATAGTCACTCAATCCTCTTCACAACAAGAGCAAAAAAGTGATGAAGAGACCAAAAAAAATGCG
ATGAAGCTAATAAATTAATTCAATTATTATTGAGTTCCCTTTATCCACTATCAGGCTGGATAAAGGGAAC
TCAATCAAGTTATTTTCTTACCAGTCATTACATAATCGTTATTATGAAATAATCGTTTGCACTGTCTCTG
TTATTCAGGCAATTTCAATAAAGGCACTTGCTCACGCTCTGTCATTTTCTGAAACTCTCATGTGGAATTC
TTGACAATTAATCATCGGCTCGTATAATGTGTGGAGGATCCCTAGAAATAATTTTGTTTAACTTTAAGAA
GGAGATATACATATGGTGAGCAAGGGCGAGGAGGTCATCAAGGAGTTCATGCGCTTCAAGGAGCACATGG
AGGGCTCCGTGAACGGCCACGAGTTCGAGATCGAGGGCGAGGGCGAGGGCCGCCCCTACGAGGGCACCCA
GACCGCCAGGCTGAAGGTGACCAAGGGTGGCCCCCTGCCCTTCGCCTGGGACATCCTGTCCCCTCAGATC
ATGTACGGCTCCAAGGCCTACGTGAAGCACCCCGCCGACATCCCCGACTACTTGAAGCTGTCCTTCCCCG
AGGGCTTCAAGTGGGAGCGCGTGATGAACTTCGAGGACGGCGGCGTGGTGACCGTGACCCAGGACTCCTC
CCTGCAGGACGGCGAGTTCATCTACAAGGTGAAGGTGCGCGGCACCAACTTCCCCTCCGACGGCCCCGTA
ATGCAGAAGAAGACCATGGGCTGGGAGGCCTCCTCCGAGCGGATGTACCCCGAGGACGGCGCCCTGAAGG
GCGAGATGAAGATGAGGCTGAGGCTGAAGGACGGCGGCCACTACGACGCCGAGGTCAAGACCACCTACAT
GGCCAAGAAGCCCGTGCAGCTGCCCGGCGCCTACAAGACCGACATCAAGCTGGACATCACCTCCCACAAC
GAGGACTACACCATCGTGGAACAGTACGAGCGCGCCGAGGGCCGCCACTCCACCGGCGCCTAGGCGGCCG
CGGGCCCCATGGATCGATAGCTGGTCGACACAATCTGCCCTTTCGAAAGATCCCAACGAAAAGCGTGACC
ACATGGTCCTTCTTGAGTTTGTAACTGCTGCTGGGATTACACATGGCATGGATGAGCTCTACAAATAATG
AGCTAGCCCGCCTAATGAGCGGGCTTTTTTTTCTCGGCCTAGGAGATACTTAACAGGGAAGTGAGAGGGC
CGCGGCAAAGCCGTTTTTCCATAGGCTCCGCCCCCCTGACAAGCATCACGAAATCTGACGCTCAAATCAG
TGGTGGCGAAACCCGACAGGACTATAAAGATACCAGGCGTTTCCCCCTGGCGGCTCCCCCGTGCGCTCTC
CTGTTCCTGCCTTTCGGTTTACCGGTGTCATTCCGCTGTTATGGCCGCGTTTGTCTCATTCCACGCCTGA
CACTCAGTTCCGGGTAGGCAGTTCGCTCCAAGCTGGACTGTATGCACGAACCCCCCGTTCAGTCCGACCG
CTGCGCCTTATCCGGTAACTATCGTCTTGAGTCCAACCCGGAAAGACATGCAAAAGCACCACTGGCAGCA
GCCACTGGTAATTGATTTAGAGGAGTTAGTCTTGAAGCCATGCGCCGGTTAAGGCTAAACTGAAAGGACA
AGTTTTGGTGACTGCGCTCCTCCAAGCCAGTTACCTCGGTTCAAAGAGTTGGTAGCTCAGAGAACCTTCG
AAAAACCGCCCTGCAAGGCGGTTTTTTCGTTTTCAGAGCAAGAGATTACGCGCAGACCAAAACGATCTCA
AGAAGATCATCTTATTAATCAGATAAAATATTTCTAG
Features (pLannotate 1.2.2; 15 found; start..end, strand, type, name):
     19..36      -  terminator     rrnB T2 terminator (fragment): transcription terminator T2 from the E. coli rrnB gene
    128..214     -  terminator     rrnB T1 terminator: Escherichia coli rrnB; transcription terminator T1 from the E. coli rrnB gene
    216..331     -  ncRNA          5S rRNA: Accession: RF00001 - 5S ribosomal RNA
    929..1789    -  CDS            AmpR: β-lactamase; bla; confers resistance to ampicillin, carbenicillin, and related antibiotics
   1790..1894    -  promoter       AmpR promoter: bla
   2121..2330    -  CDS            flmC: FLMC1_ECOLI - Also known as ORF70 From Escherichia coli (strain K12).
   2316..2537    +  CDS            sok: SOK_ECOLX - Protein predicted: Swiss-Prot protein existence level 4. From Escherichia coli.
   2763..3722    +  CDS            parM: PARM_ECOLX - Also known as stbA. Experimental evidence at protein level: Swiss-Prot protein existence level 1. Involved in the control of plasmid partition. Required for the accurate segregation of the plasmid. From Escherichia coli.
   3725..4075    +  CDS            stbB: STBB_ECOLX - Experimental evidence at protein level: Swiss-Prot protein existence level 1. This protein is thought to be involved in the control of plasmid partition. From Escherichia coli.
   4204..4257    -  CDS            YPNR_ECOLX (fragment): Protein predicted: Swiss-Prot protein existence level 4. From Escherichia coli.
   4271..4299    +  promoter       tac promoter: strong E. coli promoter; hybrid between the trp and lac UV5 promoters
   4323..4345    +  RBS            RBS: efficient ribosome binding site from bacteriophage T7 gene 10 (Olins and Rangwala, 1989)
   4353..5033    +  CDS            mPlum: far-red monomeric derivative of DsRed fluorescent protein (Wang et al., 2004) mammalian codon-optimized
   5064..5178    +  CDS            GFPuv (fragment): GFP variant optimized for excitation by UV light
   5266..5811    -  rep_origin     p15A ori: Plasmids containing the medium-copy-number p15A origin of replication can be propagated in E. coli cells that contain a second plasmid with the ColE1 origin.
