[The description below was written by a language model from this plasmid's Addgene catalogue record and pLannotate feature annotations shown in this document.]
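Description:
pXS-mPlum is a bacterial expression and synthetic-biology plasmid built on the pGEN-mcs backbone, carrying a modular scaffold for expressing the far-red monomeric fluorescent protein mPlum. The sequenced record is about 5.8 kb. Replication depends on a p15A origin, which the catalogue lists as low copy and which is compatible with ColE1-type plasmids in the same cell. Selection is by ampicillin through the AmpR β-lactamase gene and its own promoter. The backbone also carries plasmid-maintenance functions. These include a hok/sok-type post-segregational killing region, annotated here as flmC and sok, and the parM/stbB partition genes, which promote accurate segregation. Such elements generally help a plasmid persist in a bacterial population when antibiotic pressure is absent.

The expression scaffold consists of a tac promoter (a strong trp/lac hybrid), a 5' UTR containing the efficient ribosome binding site from phage T7 gene 10, and the 681 bp mPlum coding sequence. The insert is cloned between NdeI and NotI sites that both remain intact. According to the record, the promoter, 5' UTR and 3' UTR are designed as exchangeable modules, so the reporter or its regulatory parts can be swapped by restriction cloning. A short GFPuv fragment is annotated just downstream of mPlum; it looks like a remnant within the 3' region, though the record does not explain it. No lacI gene is annotated, so the record leaves open whether Ptac is regulated. rrnB T1 and partial T2 terminators with an adjacent 5S rRNA segment are also present, on the opposite strand to the expression cassette. The associated publication concerns genetic tools for diverse wild proteobacterial lineages, which suggests use in fluorescently tagging such bacteria.
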