Addgene plasmid #117388: pXS-mPlum
Purpose: pGEN-mcs with a modular mPlum expression scaffold
Depositing lab: Karen Guillemin. Depositing organization: University of Oregon. Publication: Modernized Tools for Streamlined Genetic Manipulation and Comparative Study of Wild and Diverse Proteobacterial Lineages. Wiles TJ, Wall ES, Schlomann BH, Hay EA, Parthasarathy R, Guillemin K. MBio. 2018 Oct 9;9(5). pii: mBio.01877-18. doi: 10.1128/mBio.01877-18. PubMed 30301859.
Backbone
  Vector backbone: pGEN-mcs (ori15A)
  Modifications to backbone: Expression scaffold contains modular promoter, 5' UTR, and 3' UTR sequences
  Vector type: Bacterial Expression, Synthetic Biology
Growth in bacteria
  Bacterial resistance: Ampicillin, 100 μg/mL
  Growth temperature: 37°C
  Growth strain: DH5alpha
  Copy number: Low Copy
Gene/Insert
  Gene/Insert name: mPlum
  Species: Synthetic
  Insert size (bp): 681
  Promoter: Ptac
  Cloning method: Restriction Enzyme; 5′ cloning site NdeI (not destroyed); 3′ cloning site NotI (not destroyed)
  Sequencing primers: 5′ ggctggataaagggaactca; 3′ gcgggctagctcattatttg
Terms and licenses: Academic/Nonprofit Terms; Industry Terms: Not Available to Industry
How to cite: pXS-mPlum was a gift from Karen Guillemin (Addgene plasmid # 117388 ; http://n2t.net/addgene:117388 ; RRID:Addgene_117388)
